>Addgene plasmid #160399 | JD631 | addgene full sequence | sequence record 318343 | Addgene NGS Result
GGTATCCACAACGCCGGCGGCCGCGGTGTCTCGCACACGGCTTCGACGGCGTTTCTGGCGCGTTTGCAGG
GCCATAGACGGCCGCCAGCCCAGCGGCGAGGGCAACCAGCCCGGTGAGCGTCGGAAAGGCGCTCGGTCTT
GCCTTGCTCGTCGGTGATGTACTTCACCAGCTCCGCGAAGTCGCTCTTCTTGATGGAGCGCATGGGGACG
TGCTTGGCAATCACGCGCACCCCCCGGCCGTTTTAGCGGCTAAAAAAGTCATGGCTCTGCCCTCGGGCGG
ACCACGCCCATCATGACCTTGCCAAGCTCGTCCTGCTTCTCTTCGATCTTCGCCAGCAGGGCGAGGATCG
TGGCATCACCGAACCGCGCCGTGCGCGGGTCGTCGGTGAGCCAGAGTTTCAGCAGGCCGCCCAGGCGGCC
CAGGTCGCCATTGATGCGGGCCAGCTCGCGGACGTGCTCATAGTCCACGACGCCCGTGATTTTGTAGCCC
TGGCCGACGGCCAGCAGGTAGGCCGACAGGCTCATGCCGGCCGCCGCCGCCTTTTCCTCAATCGCTCTTC
GTTCGTCTGGAAGGCAGTACACCTTGATAGGTGGGCTGCCCTTCCTGGTTGGCTTGGTTTCATCAGCCAT
CCGCTTGCCCTCATCTGTTACGCCGGCGGTAGCCGGCCAGCCTCGCAGAGCAGGATTCCCGTTGAGCACC
GCCAGGTGCGAATAAGGGACAGTGAAGAAGGAACACCCGCTCGCGGGTGGGCCTACTTCACCTATCCTGC
CCGGCTGACGCCGTTGGATACACCAAGGAAAGTCTACACGAACCCTTTGGCAAAATCCTGTATATCGTGC
GAAAAAGGATGGATATACCGAAAAAATCGCTATAATGACCCCGAAGCAGGGTTATGCAGCGGAAAAGCGC
CACGCTTCCCGAAGGGAGAAAGGCGGACAGGTATCCGGTAAGCGGCAGGGTCGGAACAGGAGAGCGCACG
AGGGAGCTTCCAGGGGGAAACGCCTGGTATCTTTATAGTCCTGTCGGGTTTCGCCACCTCTGACTTGAGC
GTCGATTTTTGTGATGCTCGTCAGGGGGGCGGAGCCTATGGAAAAACGCCAGCAACGCGGCCTTTTTACG
GTTCCTGGCCTTTTGCTGGCCTTTTGCTCACATGTTCTTTCCTGCGTTATCCCCTGATTCTGTGGATAAC
CGTATTACCGCCTTTGAGTGAGCTGATACCGCTCGCCGCAGCCGAACGACCGAGCGCAGCGAGTCAGTGA
GCGAGGAAGCGGAAGAGCGCCAGAAGGCCGCCAGAGAGGCCGAGCGCGGCCGTGAGGCTTGGACGCTAGG
GCAGGGCATGAAAAAGCCCGTAGCGGGCTGCTACGGGCGTCTGACGCGGTGGAAAGGGGGAGGGGATGTT
GTCTACATGGCTCTGCTGTAGTGAGTGGGTTGCGCTCCGGCAGCGGTCCTGATCAATCGTCACCCTTTCT
CGGTCCTTCAACGTTCCTGACAACGAGCCTCCTTTTCGCCAATCCATCGACAATCACCGCGAGTCCCTGC
TCGAACGCTGCGTCCGGACCGGCTTCGTCGAAGGCGTCTATCGCGGCCCGCAACAGCGGCGAGAGCGGAG
CCTGTTCAACGGTGCCGCCGCGCTCGCCGGCATCGCTGTCGCCGGCCTGCTCCTCAAGCACGGCCCCAAC
AGTGAAGTAGCTGATTGTCATCAGCGCATTGACGGCGTCCCCGGCCGAAAAACCCGCCTCGCAGAGGAAG
CGAAGCTGCGCGTCGGCCGTTTCCATCTGCGGTGCGCCCGGTCGCGTGCCGGCATGGATGCGCGCGCCAT
CGCGGTAGGCGAGCAGCGCCTGCCTGAAGCTGCGGGCATTCCCGATCAGAAATGAGCGCCAGTCGTCGTC
GGCTCTCGGCACCGAATGCGTATGATTCTCCGCCAGCATGGCTTCGGCCAGTGCGTCGAGCAGCGCCCGC
TTGTTCCTGAAGTGCCAGTAAAGCGCCGGCTGCTGAACCCCCAACCGTTCCGCCAGTTTGCGTGTCGTCA
GACCGTCTACGCCGACCTCGTTCAACAGGTCCAGGGCGGCACGGATCACTGTATTCGGCTGCAACTTTGT
CATGCTTGACACTTTATCACTGATAAACATAATATGTCCACCAACTTATCAGTGATAAAGAATCCGCGCG
TTCAATCGGACCAGCGGAGGCTGGTCCGGAGGCCAGACGTGAAACCCAACATACCCCTGATCGTAATTCT
GAGCACTGTCGCGCTCGACGCTGTCGGCATCGGCCTGATTATGCCGGTGCTGCCGGGCCTCCTGCGCGAT
CTGGTTCACTCGAACGACGTCACCGCCCACTATGGCATTCTGCTGGCGCTGTATGCGTTGGTGCAATTTG
CCTGCGCACCTGTGCTGGGCGCGCTGTCGGATCGTTTCGGGCGGCGGCCAATCTTGCTCGTCTCGCTGGC
CGGCGCCAGATCTGGGGAACCCTGTGGTTGGCATGCACATACAAATGGACGAACGGATAAACCTTTTCAC
GCCCTTTTAAATATCCGATTATTCTAATAAACGCTCTTTTCTCTTAGGTTTACCCGCCAATATATCCTGT
CAAACACTGATAGTTTAAACTGAAGGCGGGAAACGACAATCTGATCATGAGCGGAGAATTAAGGGAGTCA
CGTTATGACCCCCGCCGATGACGCGGGACAAGCCGTTTTACGTTTGGAACTGACAGAACCGCAACGTTGA
AGGAGCCACTCAGCCGCGGGTTTCTGGAGTTTAATGAGCTAAGCACATACGTCAGAAACCATTATTGCGC
GTTCAAAAGTCGCCTAAGGTCACTATCAGCTAGCAAATATTTCTTGTCAAAAATGCTCCACTGACGTTCC
ATAAATTCCCCTCGGTATCCAATTAGAGTCTCATATTCACTCTCAATCCAAATAATCTGCACCGGATCTG
GATCGTTTCGCATGATTGAACAAGATGGATTGCACGCAGGTTCTCCGGCCGCTTGGGTGGAGAGGCTATT
CGGCTATGACTGGGCACAACAGACAATCGGCTGCTCTGATGCCGCCGTGTTCCGGCTGTCAGCGCAGGGG
CGCCCGGTTCTTTTTGTCAAGACCGACCTGTCCGGTGCCCTGAATGAACTGCAGGACGAGGCAGCGCGGC
TATCGTGGCTGGCCACGACGGGCGTTCCTTGCGCAGCTGTGCTCGACGTTGTCACTGAAGCGGGAAGGGA
CTGGCTGCTATTGGGCGAAGTGCCGGGGCAGGATCTCCTGTCATCTCACCTTGCTCCTGCCGAGAAAGTA
TCCATCATGGCTGATGCAATGCGGCGGCTGCATACGCTTGATCCGGCTACCTGCCCATTCGACCACCAAG
CGAAACATCGCATCGAGCGAGCACGTACTCGGATGGAAGCCGGTCTTGTCGATCAGGATGATCTGGACGA
AGAGCATCAGGGGCTCGCGCCAGCCGAACTGTTCGCCAGGCTCAAGGCGCGCATGCCCGACGGCGATGAT
CTCGTCGTGACCCATGGCGATGCCTGCTTGCCGAATATCATGGTGGAAAATGGCCGCTTTTCTGGATTCA
TCGACTGTGGCCGGCTGGGTGTGGCGGACCGCTATCAGGACATAGCGTTGGCTACCCGTGATATTGCTGA
AGAGCTTGGCGGCGAATGGGCTGACCGCTTCCTCGTGCTTTACGGTATCGCCGCTCCCGATTCGCAGCGC
ATCGCCTTCTATCGCCTTCTTGACGAGTTCTTCTGAGCGGGACTCTGGGGTTCGAAATGACCGACCAAGC
GACGCCCAACCTGCCATCACGAGATTTCGATTCCACCGCCGCCTTCTATGAAAGGTTGGGCTTCGGAATC
GTTTTCCGGGACGCCGGCTGGATGATCCTCCAGCGCGGGGATCTCATGCTGGAGTTCTTCGCCCACGGGA
TCTCTGCGGAACAGGCGGTCGAAGGTGCCGATATCATTACGACAGCAACGGCCGACAAGCACAACGCCAC
GATCCTGAGCGACAATATGATCGGGCCCGGCGTCCACATCAACGGCGTCGGCGGCGACTGCCCAGGCAAG
ACCGAGATGCACCGCGATATCTTGCTGCGTTCGGATATTTTCGTGGAGTTCCCGCCACAGACCCGGATGA
TCCCCGATCGTTCAAACATTTGGCAATAAAGTTTCTTAAGATTGAATCCTGTTGCCGGTCTTGCGATGAT
TATCATATAATTTCTGTTGAATTACGTTAAGCATGTAATAATTAACATGTAATGCATGACGTTATTTATG
AGATGGGTTTTTATGATTAGAGTCCCGCAATTATACATTTAATACGCGATAGAAAACAAAATATAGCGCG
CAAACTAGGATAAATTATCGCGCGCGGTGTCATCTATGTTACTAGATCGGGCCTCCTGTC
[82 nt withheld, positions 4401-4482]
GCTCTGAGGGA
[161 nt withheld, positions 4494-4654]
T
[41 nt withheld, positions 4656-4696]
T
[62 nt withheld, positions 4698-4759]
A
[35 nt withheld, positions 4761-4795]
CCTCCCTCAATCGGTTGAATGTCGCCCTTTTGTCTTTGGCCCAATACGCAAACCGCCTCTCCCCGCGCGT
TGGCCGATTCATTAATGCAGCTGGCACGACAGGTTTCCCGACTGGAAAGCGGGCAGTGAGCGCAACGCAA
TTAATGTGAGTTAGCTCACTCATTAGGCACCCCAGGCTTTACACTTTATGCTTCCGGCTCGTATGTTGTG
TGGAATTGTGAGCGGATAACAATTTCACACAGGAAACAGCTATGACCATGATTACGCCAAGCTTGCATGC
CTGCAGGTCCCCAGATTAGCCTTTTCAATTTCAGAAAGAATGCTAACCCACAGATGGTTAGAGAGGCTTA
CGCAGCAGGTCTCATCAAGACGATCTACCCGAGCAATAATCTCCAGGAAATCAAATACCTTCCCAAGAAG
GTTAAAGATGCAGTCAAAAGATTCAGGACTAACTGCATCAAGAACACAGAGAAAGATATATTTCTCAAGA
TCAGAAGTACTATTCCAGTATGGACGATTCAAGGCTTGCTTCACAAACCAAGGCAAGTAATAGAGATTGG
AGTCTCTAAAAAGGTAGTTCCCACTGAATCAAAGGCCATGGAGTCAAAGATTCAAATAGAGGACCTAACA
GAACTCGCCGTAAAGACTGGCGAACAGTTCATACAGAGTCTCTTACGACTCAATGACAAGAAGAAAATCT
TCGTCAACATGGTGGAGCACGACACACTTGTCTACTCCAAAAATATCAAAGATACAGTCTCAGAAGACCA
AAGGGCAATTGAGACTTTTCAACAAAGGGTAATATCCGGAAACCTCCTCGGATTCCATTGCCCAGCTATC
TGTCACTTTATTGTGAAGATAGTGGAAAAGGAAGGTGGCTCCTACAAATGCCATCATTGCGATAAAGGAA
AGGCCATCGTTGAAGATGCCTCTGCCGACAGTGGTCCCAAAGATGGACCCCCACCCACGAGGAGCATCGT
GGAAAAAGAAGACGTTCCAACCACGTCTTCAAAGCAAGTGGATTGATGTGATATCTCCACTGACGTAAGG
GATGACGCACAATCCCACTATCCTTCGCAAGACCCTTCCTCTATATAAGGAAGTTCATTTCATTTGGAGA
GAACACGGGGGACTCTAGAGTTATCAACAAGTTTGTACAAAAAAGCTGCCACCATGAAGCAAAGCTTTGT
GGGGGTTTCTTCACAAACAGAGGCTGAGACAAGAGCCAGAGAGAGTGACACACAGACACACCCACAAAGG
AACCTCAGTCACTGTCCCCAAAAACATCCTCAAAACTTGCAAAGAACCCAAAATGGTGGGTCTGTTGGGG
GGGCATCAATGGCAACAGGGATGATGGTGAGGTCATCACCATTCACAGTGTCTCAGTGGCAGGAGCTGGA
GCATCAAGCTTTGATCTTTAAGTATCTAATGGCAGGACTACCCGTCCCACCTGATCTTGTGCTTCCTATT
CAGAAGAGCTTTGAATCTATGTCTTCTAGGTTCTTCCACCATCCTACCATGGGTTACTGTTCCTTCTATG
GGAAGAAGGTGGACCCGGAGCCAGGTAGATGCCGGAGGACTGATGGCAAGAAATGGAGGTGCTCCAAAGA
CGCCTACCCGGACTCCAAGTACTGTGAGCGCCACATGCACCGTGGCCGCAACCGTTCAAGAAAGCCTGTG
GAATCACAAACTACTACACAGTCTTCTTCGACTGTGACTTCACTAACTGTCACTGGAGGCAGTGGCAGTG
GAGCCGGGACCTTCCAGAACCTTCCCCTGCAAAACTTCAATAACCCCCAAGGCGGCCCGGGGTCCGGAAC
CAACCAATCCCAATTCCATATGGAGCCCATTCCCTATGGCATTCCTAATAAAGATTACAGGTATCTTCAT
GGACTTAAACCCGAGGTAGGCGAACATAGTTTCTTCTCTGAAGCTTCAGGAAGCAACAGGGGTCTTCAGA
TGGACTCGCCTTTGGACAGCACATGGCCTCTGATGCCATCACGGGTCTCATCATTCCCCCCATCAAAATC
AAGTGAAAACTCCATCTTGCAGAGTGACTACCCCCAGCATTCGTTCTTCAGCAGCGAATTTGCGTCGGGA
GAGGTTGTGAAACAGGAGGGTCAGTCTCTCCGTCCTTTCTTTGACGAGTGGCCTAAAACCAGAGACTCCT
GGTCCGGCCTTGAGGAAGAGAGGTCCAACCAGACCTCATTCTCCACAACCCAGCTCTCAATTTCGATCCC
AATGGCCTCCTCTGACTTCTCAACAACCAGCTCTCGGTCTCCCCACGATAACGCGGCCGCTGCCATGCAG
CCCATGATGGCAGCCTATTACCCCAGCAACGTCACCACTGATCACATTCAGCAGTATCTTGATGAAAACA
AGTCATTGATTCTGAAGATTGTTGAGAGCCAGAATTCAGGAAAATTGACTGAATGTGCAGAGAACCAGGC
AAGACTACAGAGAAACCTCATGTACCTGGCTGCAATCGCTGATTCTCAACCCCAACCACCCACCATGCAT
GCTCAGTTCCCTCCTAGTGGCATTGTTCAGCCAGGAGCTCACTACATGCAGCACCAACAAGCTCAACAAA
TGACACCACAGTCGCTCCTGGCTGCACGCTCCTCCATGCTGTACTCCCAACAACCATTTTCGGCCCTGCA
ACAACAACAAGCCATCCATAGCCAGCTTGGCATGGGCTCTGGTGGAAGTGCAGGACTTCACATGCTGCAA
AGCGAGGGGAGTAATCCAGGAGGCAATGGAACACTGGGGACTGATATGGGAAATGCAGAAGGGCGAGGAG
GGAACTCAGGAGGTCAGGGTGGGGATGGAGGTGAGACTCTTTACTTGAAAGCTGCTGAAGATGGGAATTG
ACGTTCAGCTTTCTTGTACAAAGTGGTTGATAACAGCGGGTTAATTAACATCTTTTACCCATACGATGTT
CCTGACTATGCGGGCTATCCCTATGACGTCCCGGACTATGCAGGATCCTATCCATATGACGTTCCAGATT
ACGCTGCTCAGTGCAGCGCTTAGAGCTCGAATTTCCCCGATCGTTCAAACATTTGGCAATAAAGTTTCTT
AAGATTGAATCCTGTTGCCGGTCTTGCGATGATTATCATATAATTTCTGTTGAATTACGTTAAGCATGTA
ATAATTAACATGTAATGCATGACGTTATTTATGAGATGGGTTTTTATGATTAGAGTCCCGCAATTATACA
TTTAATACGCGATAGAAAACAAAATATAGCGCGCAAACTAGGATAAATTATCGCGCGCGGTGTCATCTAT
GTTACTAGATCGGGAATTAGCTTCATCAACGCAAGACATGCGCACGACCGTCTGACAGGAGAGGAATTTC
CGACGAGCACAGAAAGGACTTGCTCTTGGACGTAGGCCTATTTCTCAGGCACATGTATCAAGTGTTCGGA
CGTGGGTTTTCGATGGTGTATCAGCCGCCGCCAACTGGGAGATGAGGAGGCTTTCTTGGGGGGCAGTCAG
CAGTTCATTTCACAAGACAGAGGAACTTGTAAGGAGATGCACTGATTTATCTTGGCGCAAACCAGCAGGA
CGAATTAGTGGGAATAGCCCGCGAATATCTAAGTTATGCCTGTCGGCATGAGCAGAAACTTCCAATTCGA
AACAGTTTGGAGAGGTTGTTTTTGGGCATACCTTTTGTTAGTCAGCCTCTCGATTGCTCATCGTCATTAC
ACAGTACCGAAGTTTGATCGATCTAGTAACATAGATGACACCGCGCGCGATAATTTATCCTAGTTTGCGC
GCTATATTTTGTTTTCTATCGCGTATTAAATGTATAATTGCGGGACTCTAATCATAAAAACCCATCTCAT
AAATAACGTCATGCATTACATGTTAATTATTACATGCTTAACGTAATTCAACAGAAATTATATGATAATC
ATCGCAAGACCGGCAACAGGATTCAATCTTAAGAAACTTTATTGCCAAATGTTTGAACGATCTGCTTCGA
CGCACTCCTTCTTTACTCCACCATCTCGTCCTTATTGAAAACGTGGGTAGCACCAAAACGAATCAAGTCG
CTGGAACTGAAGTTACCAATCACGCTGGATGATTTGCCAGTTGGATTAATCTTGCCTTTCCCCGCATGAA
TAATATTGATGAATGCATGCGTGAGGGGTATTTCGATTTTGGCAATAGCTGCAATTGCCGCGACATCCTC
CAACGAGCATAATTCTTCAGAAAAATAGCGATGTTCCATGTTGTCAGGGCATGCATGATGCACGTTATGA
GGTGACGGTGCTAGGCAGTATTCCCTCAAAGTTTCATAGTCAGTATCATATTCATCATTGCATTCCTGCA
AGAGAGAATTGAGACGCAATCCACACGCTGCGGCAACCTTCCGGCGTTCGTGGTCTATTTGCTCTTGGAC
GTTGCAAACGTAAGTGTTGGATCCCGGTCGGCATCTACTCTATTCCTTTGCCCTCGGACGAGTGCTGGGG
CGTCGGTTTCCACTATCGGCGAGTACTTCTACACAGCCATCGGTCCAGACGGCCGCGCTTCTGCGGGCGA
TTTGTGTACGCCCGACAGTCCCGGCTCCGGATCGGACGATTGCGTCGCATCGACCCTGCGCCCAAGCTGC
ATCATCGAAATTGCCGTCAACCAAGCTCTGATAGAGTTGGTCAAGACCAATGCGGAGCATATACGCCCGG
AGCCGCGGCGATCCTGCAAGCTCCGGATGCCTCCGCTCGAAGTAGCGCGTCTGCTGCTCCATACAAGCCA
ACCACGGCCTCCAGAAGAAGATGTTGGCGACCTCGTATTGGGAATCCCCGAACATCGCCTCGCTCCAGTC
AATGACCGCTGTTATGCGGCCATTGTCCGTCAGGACATTGTTGGAGCCGAAATCCGCGTGCACGAGGTGC
CGGACTTCGGGGCAGTCCTCGGCCCAAAGCATCAGCTCATCGAGAGCCTGCGCGACGGACGCACTGACGG
TGTCGTCCATCACAGTTTGCCAGTGATACACATGGGGATCAGCAATCGCGCATATGAAATCACGCCATGT
AGTGTATTGACCGATTCCTTGCGGTCCGAATGGGCCGAACCCGCTCGTCTGGCTAAGATCGGCCGCAGCG
ATCGCATCCATGGCCTCCGCGACCGGCTGCAGAACAGCGGGCAGTTCGGTTTCAGGCAGGTCTTGCAACG
TGACACCCTGTGCACGGCGGGAGATGCAATAGGTCAGGCTCTCGCTGAATTCCCCAATGTCAAGCACTTC
CGGAATCGGGAGCGCGGCCGATGCAAAGTGCCGATAAACATAACGATCTTTGTAGAAACCATCGGCGCAG
CTATTTACCCGCAGGACATATCCACGCCCTCCTACATCGAAGCTGAAAGCACGAGATTCTTCGCCCTCCG
AGAGCTGCATCAGGTCGGAGACGCTGTCGAACTTTTCGATCAGAAACTTCTCGACAGACGTCGCGGTGAG
TTCAGGCTTTTTCATATCGGGGTCGTCCTCTCCAAATGAAATGAACTTCCTTATATAGAGGAAGGGTCTT
GCGAAGGATAGTGGGATTGTGCGTCATCCCTTACGTCAGTGGAGATATCACATCAATCCACTTGCTTTGA
AGACGTGGTTGGAACGTCTTCTTTTTCCACGATGCTCCTCGTGGGTGGGGGTCCATCTTTGGGACCACTG
TCGGCAGAGGCATCTTGAACGATAGCCTTTCCTTTATCGCAATGATGGCATTTGTAGGTGCCACCTTCCT
TTTCTACTGTCCTTTTGATGAAGTGACAGATAGCTGGGCAATGGAATCCGAGGAGGTTTCCCGATATTAC
CCTTTGTTGAAAAGTCTCAATAGCCCTTTGGTCTTCTGAGACTGTATCTTTGATATTCTTGGAGTAGACG
AGAGTGTCGTGCTCCACCATGTTGACGGATCTCTAGGACGCGTCGACGCGTCGACGCGTCGACGCGTCGA
CGCGTCCTAGAAGCTAATTCACTGGCCGTCGTTTTACAACGTCGTGACTGGGAAAACCCTGGCGTTACCC
AACTTAATCGCCTTGCAGCACATCCCCCTTTCGCCAGCTGGCGTAATAGCGAAGAGGCCCGCACCGATCG
CCCTTCCCAACAGTTGCGCAGCCTGAATG
[44 nt withheld, positions 10915-10958]
C
[141 nt withheld, positions 10960-11100]
CCTTTGACGTTGGAGTCCACGTTCTTT
[37 nt withheld, positions 11128-11164]
ACCCTATCTCGGGCTATTCTTTTGATTTATAAGGGATTTTGCCGATTTCGGAACCACCATCAAACAGGAT
TTTCGCCTGCTGGGGCAAACCAGCGTGGACCGCTTGCTGCAACTCTCTCAGGGCCAGGCGGTGAAGGGCA
ATCAGCTGTTGCCCGTCTCACTGGTGAAAAGAAAAACCACCCCAGTACATTAAAAACGTCCGCAATGTGT
TATTAAGTTGTCTAAGCGTCAATTTGTTTACACCACAATATATCCTGCCACCAGCCAGCCAACAGCTCCC
CGACCGGCAGCTCGGCACAAAATCACCACTCGATACAGGCAGCCCATCAGTCCGGGACGGCGTCAGCGGG
AGAGCCGTTGTAAGGCGGCAGACTTTGCTCATGTTACCGATGCTATTCGGAAGAACGGCAACTAAGCTGC
CGGGTTTGAAACACGGATGATCTCGCGGAGGGTAGCATGTTGATTGTAACGATGACAGAGCGTTGCTGCC
TGTGATCAAATATCATCTCCCTCGCAGAGATCCGAATTATCAGCCTTCTTATTCATTTCTCGCTTAACCG
TGACAGGCTGTCGATCTTGAGAACTATGCCGACATAATAGGAAATCGCTGGATAAAGCCGCTGAGGAAGC
TGAGTGGCGCTATTTCTTTAGAAGTGAACGTTGACGATATCAACTCCCCTATCCATTGCTCACCGAATGG
TACAGGTCGGGGACCCGAAGTTCCGACTGTCGGCCTGATGCATCCCCGGCTGATCGACCCCAGATCTGGG
GCTGAGAAAGCCCAGTAAGGAAACAACTGTAGGTTCGAGTCGCGAGATCCCCCGGAACCAAAGGAAGTAG
GTTAAACCCGCTCCGATCAGGCCGAGCCACGCCAGGCCGAGAACATTGGTTCCTGTAGGCATCGGGATTG
GCGGATCAAACACTAAAGCTACTGGAACGAGCAGAAGTCCTCCGGCCGCCAGTTGCCAGGCGGTAAAGGT
GAGCAGAGGCACGGGAGGTTGCCACTTGCGGGTCAGCACGGTTCCGAACGCCATGGAAACCGCCCCCGCC
AGGCCCGCTGCGACGCCGACAGGATCTAGCGCTGCGTTTGGTGTCAACACCAACAGCGCCACGCCCGCAG
TTCCGCAAATAGCCCCCAGGACCGCCATCAATCGTATCGGGCTACCTAGCAGAGCGGCAGAGATGAACAC
GACCATCAGCGGCTGCACAGCGCCTACCGTCGCCGCGACCCCGCCCGGCAGGCGGTAGACCGAAATAAAC
AACAAGCTCCAGAATAGCGAAATATTAAGTGCGCCGAGGATGAAGATGCGCATCCACCAGATTCCCGTTG
GAATCTGTCGGACGATCATCACGAGCAATAAACCCGCCGGCAACGCCCGCAGCAGCATACCGGCGACCCC
TCGGCCTCGCTGTTCGGGCTCCACGAAAACGCCGGACAGATGCGCCTTGTGAGCGTCCTTGGGGCCGTCC
TCCTGTTTGAAGACCGACAGCCCAATGATCTCGCCGTCGATGTAGGCGCCGAATGCCACGGCATCTCGCA
ACCGTTCAGCGAACGCCTCCATGGGCTTTTTCTCCTCGTGCTCGTAAACGGACCCGAACATCTCTGGAGC
TTTCTTCAGGGCCGACAATCGGATCTCGCGGAAATCCTGCACGTCGGCCGCTCCAAGCCGTCGAATCTGA
GCCTTAATCACAATTGTCAATTTTAATCCTCTGTTTATCGGCAGTTCGTAGAGCGCGCCGTGCGTCCCGA
GCGATACTGAGCGAAGCAAGTGCGTCGAGCAGTGCCCGCTTGTTCCTGAAATGCCAGTAAAGCGCTGGCT
GCTGAACCCCCAGCCGGAACTGACCCCACAAGGCCCTAGCGTTTGCAATGCACCAGGTCATCATTGACCC
AGGCGTGTTCCACCAGGCCGCTGCCTCGCAACTCTTCGCAGGCTTCGCCGACCTGCTCGCGCCACTTCTT
CACGCGGGTGGAATCCGATCCGCACATGAGGCGGAAGGTTTCCAGCTTGAGCGGGTACGGCTCCCGGTGC
GAGCTGAAATAGTCGAACATCCGTCGGGCCGTCGGCGACAGCTTGCGGTACTTCTCCCATATGAATTTCG
TGTAGTGGTCGCCAGCAAACAGCACGACGATTTCCTCGTCGATCAGGACCTGGCAACGGGACGTTTTCTT
GCCACGGTCCAGGACGCGGAAGCGGTGCAGCAGCGACACCGATTCCAGGTGCCCAACGCGGTCGGACGTG
AAGCCCATCGCCGTCGCCTGTAGGCGCGACAGGCATTCCTCGGCCTTCGTGTAATACCGGCCATTGATCG
ACCAGCCCAGGTCCTGGCAAAGCTCGTAGAACGTGAAGGTGATCGGCTCGCCGATAGGGGTGCGCTTCGC
GTACTCCAACACCTGCTGCCACACCAGTTCGTCATCGTCGGCCCGCAGCTCGACGCCGGTGTAGGTGATC
TTCACGTCCTTGTTGACGTGGAAAATGACCTTGTTTTGCAGCGCCTCGCGCGGGATTTTCTTGTTGCGCG
TGGTGAACAGGGCAGAGCGGGCCGTGTCGTTTGGCATCGCTCGCATCGTGTCCGGCCACGGCGCAATATC
GAACAAGGAAAGCTGCATTTCCTTGATCTGCTGCTTCGTGTGTTTCAGCAACGCGGCCTGCTTGGCCTCG
CTGACCTGTTTTGCCAGGTCCTCGCCGGCGGTTTTTCGCTTCTTGGTCGTCATAGTTCCTCGCGTGTCGA
TGGTCATCGACTTCGCCAAACCTGCCGCCTCCTGTTCGAGACGACGCGAACGCTCCACGGCGGCCGATGG
CGCGGGCAGGGCAGGGGGAGCCAGTTGCACGCTGTCGCGCTCGATCTTGGCCGTAGCTTGCTGGACCATC
GAGCCGACGGACTGGAAGGTTTCGCGGGGCGCACGCATGACGGTGCGGCTTGCGATGGTTTCGGCATCCT
CGGCGGAAAACCCCGCGTCGATCAGTTCTTGCCTGTATGCCTTCCGGTCAAACGTCCGATTCATTCACCC
TCCTTGCGGGATTGCCCCGACTCACGCCGGGGCAATGTGCCCTTATTCCTGATTTGACCCGCCTGGTGCC
TTGGTGTCCAGATAATCCACCTTATCGGCAATGAAGTCGGTCCCGTAGACCGTCTGGCCGTCCTTCTCGT
ACTTGGTATTCCGAATCTTGCCCTGCACGAATACCAGCGACCCCTTGCCCAAATACTTGCCGTGGGCCTC
GGCCTGAGAGCCAAAACACTTGATGCGGAAGAAGTCGGTGCGCTCCTGCTTGTCGCCGGCATCGTTGCGC
CACATCTAGGTACTAAAACAATTCATCCAGTAAAATATAATATTTTATTTTCTCCCAATCAGGCTTGATC
CCCAGTAAGTCAAAAAATAGCTCGACATACTGTTCTTCCCCGATATCCTCCCTGATCGACCGGACGCAGA
AGGCAATGTCATACCACTTGTCCGCCCTGCCGCTTCTCCCAAGATCAATAAAGCCACTTACTTTGCCATC
TTTCACAAAGATGTTGCTGTCTCCCAGGTCGCCGTGGGAAAAGACAAGTTCCTCTTCGGGCTTTTCCGTC
TTTAAAAAATCATACAGCTCGCGCGGATCTTTAAATGGAGTGTCTTCTTCCCAGTTTTCGCAATCCACAT
CGGCCAGATCGTTATTCAGTAAGTAATCCAATTCGGCTAAGCGGCTGTCTAAGCTATTCGTATAGGGACA
ATCCGATATGTCGATGGAGTGAAAGAGCCTGATGCACTCCGCATACAGCTCGATAATCTTTTCAGGGCTT
TGTTCATCTTCATACTCTTCCGAGCAAAGGACGCCATCGGCCTCACTCATGAGCAGATTGCTCCAGCCAT
CATGCCGTTCAAAGTGCAGGACCTTTGGAACAGGCAGCTTTCCTTCCAGCCATAGCATCATGTCCTTTTC
CCGTTCCACATCATAGGTGGTCCCTTTATACCGGCTGTCCGTCATTTTTAAATATAGGTTTTCATTTTCT
CCCACCAGCTTATATACCTTAGCAGGAGACATTCCTTCCGTATCTTTTACGCAGCGGTATTTTTCGATCA
GTTTTTTCAATTCCGGTGATATTCTCATTTTAGCCATTTATTATTTCCTTCCTCTTTTCTACAGTATTTA
AAGATACCCCAAGAAGCTAATTATAACAAGACGAACTCCAATTCACTGTTCCTTGCATTCTAAAACCTTA
AATACCAGAAAACAGCTTTTTCAAAGTTGTTTTCAAAGTTGGCGTATAACATAGTATCGACGGAGCCGAT
TTTGAAACCACAATTATGGGTGATGCTGCCAACTTACTGATTTAGTGTATGATGGTGTTTTTGAGGTGCT
CCAGTGGCTTCTGTTTCTATCAGCTGTCCCTCCTGTTCAGCTACTGACGGGGTGGTGCGTAACGGCAAAA
GCACCGCCGGACATCAGCGCTATCTCTGCTCTCACTGCCGTAAAACATGGCAACTGCAGTTCACTTACAC
CGCTTCTCAACCCGGTACGCACCAGAAAATCATTGATATGGCCATGAATGGCGTTGGATGCCGGGCAACA
GCCCGCATTATGGGCGTTGGCCTCAACACGATTTTACGTCACTTAAAAAACTCAGGCCGCAGTCGGTAAC
CTCGCGCATACAGCCGGGCAGTGACGTCATCGTCTGCGCGGAAATGGACGAACAGTGGGGCTATGTCGGG
GCTAAATCGCGCCAGCGCTGGCTGTTTTACGCGTATGACAGTCTCCGGAAGACGGTTGTTGCGCACGTAT
TCGGTGAACGCACTATGGCGACGCTGGGGCGTCTTATGAGCCTGCTGTCACCCTTTGACGTGGTGATATG
GATGACGGATGGCTGGCCGCTGTATGAATCCCGCCTGAAGGGAAAGCTGCACGTAATCAGCAAGCGATAT
ACGCAGCGAATTGAGCGGCATAACCTGAATCTGAGGCAGCACCTGGCACGGCTGGGACGGAAGTCGCTGT
CGTTCTCAAAATCGGTGGAGCTGCATGACAAAGTCATCGGGCATTATCTGAACATAAAACACTATCAATA
AGTTGGAGTCATTACCCAATTATGATAGAATTTACAAGCTATAAGGTTATTGTCCTGGGTTTCAAGCATT
AGTCCATGCAAGTTTTTATGCTTTGCCCATTCTATAGATATATTGATAAGCGCGCTGCCTATGCCTTGCC
CCCTGAAATCCTTACATACGGCGATATCTTCTATATAAAAGATATATTATCTTATCAGTATTGTCAATAT
ATTCAAGGCAATCTGCCTCCTCATCCTCTTCATCCTCTTCGTCTTGGTAGCTTTTTAAATATGGCGCTTC
ATAGAGTAATTCTGTAAAGGTCCAATTCTCGTTTTCATACCTCGGTATAATCTTACCTATCACCTCAAAT
GGTTCGCTGGGTTTATCGCACCCCCGAACACGAGCACGGCACCCGCGACCACTATGCCAAGAATGCCCAA
GGTAAAAATTGCCGGCCCCGCCATGAAGTCCGTGAATGCCCCGACGGCCGAAGTGAAGGGCAGGCCGCCA
CCCAGGCCGCCGCCCTCACTGCCCGGCACCTGGTCGCTGAATGTCGATGCCAGCACCTGCGGCACGTCAA
TGCTTCCGGGCGTCGCGCTCGGGCTGATCGCCCATCCCGTTACTGCCCCGATCCCGGCAATGGCAAGGAC
TGCCAGCGCTGCCATTTTTGGGGTGAGGCCGTTCGCGGCCGAGGGGCGCAGCCCCTGGGGGGATGGGAGG
CCCGCGTTAGCGGGCCGGGAGGGTTCGAGAAGGGGGGGCACCCCCCTTCGGCGTGCGCGGTCACGCGCAC
AGGGCGCAGCCCTGGTTAAAAACAAGGTTTATAAATATTGGTTTAAAAGCAGGTTAAAAGACAGGTTAGC
GGTGGCCGAAAAACGGGCGGAAACCCTTGCAAATGCTGGATTTTCTGCCTGTGGACAGCCCCTCAAATGT
CAATAGGTGCGCCCCTCATCTGTCAGCACTCTGCCCCTCAAGTGTCAAGGATCGCGCCCCTCATCTGTCA
GTAGTCGCGCCCCTCAAGTGTCAATACCGCAGGGCACTTATCCCCAGGCTTGTCCACATCATCTGTGGGA
AACTCGCGTAAAATCAGGCGTTTTCGCCGATTTGCGAGGCTGGCCAGCTCCACGTCGCCGGCCGAAATCG
AGCCTGCCCCTCATCTGTCAACGCCGCGCCGGGTGAGTCGGCCCCTCAAGTGTCAACGTCCGCCCCTCAT
CTGTCAGTGAGGGCCAAGTTTTCCGCGA
Features (pLannotate 1.2.2; 41 found; start..end, strand, type, name):
    259..630     -  CDS            traJ: oriT-recognizing protein; traJ
    663..772     -  oriT           oriT: incP origin of transfer
    904..1094    +  rep_origin     ori (fragment): high-copy-number ColE1/pMB1/pBR322/pUC origin of replication
   1453..2103    -  CDS            TetR: tetracycline resistance regulatory protein; tetR
   2209..2458    +  CDS            TcR (fragment): tetracycline efflux protein; tetA; confers resistance to tetracycline
   2568..2592    -  misc_feature   RB T-DNA repeat: right border repeat from nopaline C58 T-DNA
   2748..2931    +  promoter       NOS promoter: nopaline synthase promoter NOS promoter
   2952..3746    +  CDS            NeoR/KanR: aminoglycoside phosphotransferase from Tn5; aph(3')-II (or nptII); confers resistance to neomycin, kanamycin, and G418 (Geneticin®)
   3767..3916    +  CDS            ble (fragment): BLE_KLEPN - Experimental evidence at protein level: Swiss-Prot protein existence level 1. Binding protein with a strong affinity to the bleomycin family of antibiotics. Binds to CL990; an antimitotic-antibiotic compound. From Klebsiella pneumoniae.
   3923..4129    +  CDS            ocd (fragment): OCD_AGRFC - Experimental evidence at protein level: Swiss-Prot protein existence level 1. Catalyzes the conversion of L-ornithine into L-proline with release of ammonia. Is involved in the utilization of nopaline, a catabolic pathway that proceeds through L-arginine and L-ornithine to L-proline. Nopaline is a predominant opine in plant cells transformed with Ti plasmid pTiC58. From Agrobacterium fabrum (strain C58 / ATCC 33970) (Agrobacterium tumefaciens (strain C58)).
   4136..4388    +  terminator     NOS terminator: nopaline synthase terminator and poly(A) signal
   4392..4835    +  CDS            M13 gene III (fragment) (sequence partly withheld): pIII; III; minor coat protein
   4834..4924    +  CDS            lacI (fragment): lac repressor; lacI; The lac repressor binds to the lac operator to inhibit transcription in E. coli. This inhibition can be relieved by adding lactose or isopropyl-β-D-thiogalactopyranoside (IPTG).
   4937..4958    +  protein_bind   CAP binding site: CAP binding activates transcription in the presence of cAMP. E. coli catabolite activator protein
   4973..5003    +  promoter       lac promoter: promoter for the E. coli lac operon
   5007..5029    +  protein_bind   lac operator (fragment): The lac repressor binds to the lac operator to inhibit transcription in E. coli. This inhibition can be relieved by adding lactose or isopropyl-β-D-thiogalactopyranoside (IPTG). lac repressor encoded by lacI
   5064..5084    -  misc_feature   MCS (fragment): pUC18/19 multiple cloning site
   5575..5916    +  promoter       CaMV 35S promoter: strong constitutive promoter from cauliflower mosaic virus
   5943..5961    +  protein_bind   attB1 (fragment): mutant version of attB; core recombination site for the Gateway® BP reaction BP Clonase™
   6164..7087    +  CDS            GRF1 (fragment): GRF1_MAIZE - Also known as GRF6 From Zea mays (Maize).
   7100..7663    +  CDS            GIF1 (fragment): GIF1_ARATH - Also known as AN3 From Arabidopsis thaliana (Mouse-ear cress).
   7671..7691    -  protein_bind   attB2: mutant version of attB; core recombination site for the Gateway® BP reaction BP Clonase™
   7721..7810    +  CDS            3xHA: three tandem HA epitope tags
   7844..8096    +  terminator     NOS terminator: nopaline synthase terminator and poly(A) signal
   8525..8777    -  terminator     NOS terminator: nopaline synthase terminator and poly(A) signal
   8801..9229    -  CDS            nos (fragment): DHNO_AGRT7 - Protein inferred from homology: Swiss-Prot protein existence level 3. From Agrobacterium tumefaciens (strain T37).
   9245..10270   -  CDS            HygR: aminoglycoside phosphotransferase from E. coli; aph(4)-Ia; confers resistance to hygromycin
  10280..10624   -  promoter       CaMV 35S promoter: strong constitutive promoter from cauliflower mosaic virus
  10281..10327   -  promoter       minimal CaMV 35S promoter: minimal 35S promoter from cauliflower mosaic virus
  10762..10917   +  CDS            lacZα (fragment) (sequence partly withheld): LacZα fragment of β-galactosidase; lacZ fragment
  10915..11215   +  rep_origin     M13 ori (fragment) (sequence partly withheld): M13 bacteriophage origin of replication; arrow indicates direction of (+) strand synthesis
  11216..11346   +  CDS            lacI (fragment): lac repressor; lacI; The lac repressor binds to the lac operator to inhibit transcription in E. coli. This inhibition can be relieved by adding lactose or isopropyl-β-D-thiogalactopyranoside (IPTG).
  11400..11424   -  misc_feature   LB T-DNA repeat: left border repeat from nopaline C58 T-DNA
  12881..13000   -  CDS            tetR (fragment): TETR1_ECOLX - Experimental evidence at protein level: Swiss-Prot protein existence level 1. TetR is the repressor of the tetracycline resistance element; its N-terminal region forms a helix-turn-helix structure and binds DNA. Binding of tetracycline to TetR reduces the repressor affinity for the tetracycline resistance gene (tetA) promoter operator sites. From Escherichia coli.
  13020..14168   -  CDS            trfA: trans-acting replication protein that binds to and activates oriV
  14467..15261   -  CDS            KanR: aminoglycoside phosphotransferase; aphA-3; confers resistance to kanamycin
  15453..16220   +  mobile_element IS1: prokaryotic transposable element IS1
  16229..16378   -  CDS            satA (fragment): STA_BACSU - Also known as yyaR. Experimental evidence at protein level: Swiss-Prot protein existence level 1. Involved in resistance to streptothricin, a broad-spectrum antibiotic produced by streptomycetes. Detoxifies streptothricin via acetylation of the beta amino group of the first beta-lysyl moiety of streptothricin. From Bacillus subtilis (strain 168).
  16377..16571   -  CDS            satA (fragment): STA_BACSU - Also known as yyaR. Experimental evidence at protein level: Swiss-Prot protein existence level 1. Involved in resistance to streptothricin, a broad-spectrum antibiotic produced by streptomycetes. Detoxifies streptothricin via acetylation of the beta amino group of the first beta-lysyl moiety of streptothricin. From Bacillus subtilis (strain 168).
  16574..16849   -  CDS            klaC (fragment): KLAC_ECOLX - Also known as telB. Protein predicted: Swiss-Prot protein existence level 4. Belongs to the kla operon, which is associated with cryptic tellurite resistance, and IncW plasmid fertility inhibition. From Escherichia coli.
  16913..122     -  rep_origin     oriV (across the origin): incP origin of replication
