[The description below was written by a language model from this plasmid's Addgene catalogue record and pLannotate feature annotations shown in this document.]
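Description:
JD631 is an Agrobacterium binary vector for plant transformation, built on the Gateway-compatible pGWB14 backbone and carrying a grapevine (Vitis) GRF4-GIF1 chimera under the CaMV 35S promoter. The backbone is of the broad-host-range IncP type. It has oriV with the trfA replication protein, which supports maintenance in both E. coli and Agrobacterium, and oriT with traJ for conjugal mobilisation. Bacterial selection is by kanamycin, through an aphA-3 KanR gene located outside the T-DNA. The annotation also picks up remnants typical of this vector lineage, such as tetracycline-resistance fragments, an IS1 element, a partial ColE1 origin, and lac and M13 fragments. These appear to be leftover backbone sequence rather than functional modules.

Between the nopaline-type right and left border repeats lie three plant expression units. Near the right border, a NOS promoter drives NeoR/KanR (nptII) with a NOS terminator. Near the left border, a second 35S promoter drives HygR in the opposite orientation, also with a NOS terminator. Transformed plant tissue can therefore be selected with kanamycin/G418 or with hygromycin.

The central cassette has the 35S promoter followed by the chimeric coding region flanked by attB1 and attB2, which shows it was introduced by Gateway recombination. The annotation tool labels the two halves by homology to maize GRF1 and Arabidopsis GIF1, but the record identifies them as Vitis GRF4 and GIF1. A 3xHA tag lies downstream of attB2, ahead of a NOS terminator, positioned for a C-terminal fusion, though the record does not confirm that it is in frame. According to the associated publication title, GRF-GIF chimeras improve the regeneration efficiency of transgenic plants, which is the intended use of this construct.

The sequenced record is 17,422 nt, slightly larger than the catalogue size.
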