Addgene plasmid #160399: JD631
Purpose: Binary vector pGWB14 including Vitis GRF4-GIF1 under 35S promoter/ Plant transformation
Depositing lab: Jorge Dubcovsky. Depositing organization: University of California, Davis. Publication: A GRF-GIF chimeric protein improves the regeneration efficiency of transgenic plants. Debernardi JM, Tricoli DM, Ercoli MF, Hayta S, Ronald P, Palatnik JF, Dubcovsky J. Nat Biotechnol. 2020 Oct 12. pii: 10.1038/s41587-020-0703-0. doi: 10.1038/s41587-020-0703-0. PubMed 33046875.
Backbone
  Vector backbone: pGWB14
  Backbone size w/o insert (bp): 17356
  Total vector size (bp): 17363
  Vector type: Binary vector
  Selectable markers: Neomycin (select with G418), Hygromycin
Growth in bacteria
  Bacterial resistance: Kanamycin, 50 μg/mL
  Growth temperature: 37°C
  Growth strain: DH5alpha
  Copy number: Unknown
Gene/Insert
  Gene/Insert name: 35S::vitis GRF4-GIF1 chimera
  Species: Synthetic; Vitis
Terms and licenses: Academic/Nonprofit Terms; Industry Terms: Not Available to Industry
How to cite: JD631 was a gift from Jorge Dubcovsky (Addgene plasmid # 160399 ; http://n2t.net/addgene:160399 ; RRID:Addgene_160399)
